Addgene plasmid #8466: HA GST p85 S6K1 pRK5
Depositing lab: David Sabatini. Publication: Structure of S6K1 determines if raptor-mTOR or rictor-mTOR phosphorylates its hydrophobic motif site. Ali SM, Sabatini DM. J Biol Chem 2005 Apr 4;. 10.1074/jbc.C500125200 PubMed 15809305.
Backbone
  Vector backbone: prk5
  Backbone size w/o insert (bp): 4716
  Vector type: Mammalian Expression
Growth in bacteria
  Bacterial resistance: Ampicillin, 100 μg/mL
  Growth temperature: 37°C
  Growth strain: DH5alpha
  Copy number: High Copy
Gene/Insert
  Gene/Insert name: p85 s6k1 (alt names: s6k1 alpha I; Rps6kb1)
  Species: R. norvegicus (rat)
  Insert size (bp): 1647
  Entrez Gene: Rps6kb1 (a.k.a. p70 S6K-alpha)
  Tag / fusion protein: ha/gst (N terminal on backbone)
  Cloning method: Restriction Enzyme; 5′ cloning site sal (not destroyed); 3′ cloning site not (not destroyed)
  Sequencing primers: 5′ pGEX5'
Terms and licenses: Academic/Nonprofit Terms; Industry Terms: Not Available to Industry
How to cite: HA GST p85 S6K1 pRK5 was a gift from David Sabatini (Addgene plasmid # 8466 ; http://n2t.net/addgene:8466 ; RRID:Addgene_8466)
