[The description below was written by a language model from this plasmid's Addgene catalogue record.]
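Description:
HA GST p85 S6K1 pRK5 is a mammalian expression plasmid built on the pRK5 backbone (about 4.7 kb without insert). It is maintained in E. coli as a high-copy plasmid under ampicillin selection. The record does not list a promoter, origin of replication or polyadenylation signal, and no feature table is provided. pRK5-family vectors generally drive expression from a CMV promoter, but that is not confirmed here. No mammalian selection marker is recorded, which suggests use by transient transfection.

The insert is a roughly 1.65 kb cDNA for rat Rps6kb1, encoding the p85 isoform of ribosomal protein S6 kinase 1 (also called S6K1 alpha I). This is the longer form of the kinase more commonly known as p70 S6K. It was cloned by restriction digestion between SalI and NotI sites, both of which remain intact, so the coding sequence can be excised or exchanged. The backbone supplies an N-terminal tandem HA/GST tag. The HA epitope allows detection and immunoprecipitation with anti-HA antibodies, and the glutathione S-transferase moiety allows affinity capture of the fusion protein on glutathione resin.

The associated study examined how the structure of S6K1 determines whether the raptor-mTOR or the rictor-mTOR complex phosphorylates its hydrophobic motif site. In that context, the plasmid fits the role of producing tagged, purifiable S6K1 in mammalian cells, either to follow its phosphorylation state or to serve as a substrate in mTOR kinase assays. The record does not mention any mutations or truncations in the insert.
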