>Addgene plasmid #8466 | HA GST p85 S6K1 pRK5 | addgene partial sequence | sequence record 17050 | 8466 with pGEX5'
CTCTCAAGGTGGAGGTGGTGGGTCGAGGATGAGGCGACGACGGAGGCGGGACGGCTTTTACCCAGCGCCT
GACTTCCGACACAGGGAAGCTGAGGACGGGTCGACCATGGCAGGAGTGTTTGACATAGACCTGGACCAGC
CAGAGGATGCAGGCTCTGAGGATGAGCTGGAGGAGGGGGGTCAGTTAAATGAAAGCATGGACCATGGGGG
AGTTGGACCATATGAACTTGGCATGGAACATTGTGAGAAATTTGAAATCTCAGAAACTAGTGTGAACAGA
GGGCCAGAAAAAATCAGACCAGAATGTTTTGAGCTACTTCGGGTACTTGGTAAAGGGGGCTATGGAAAGG
TTTTTCAAGTACGAAAAGTAACAGGAGCAAATACTGGGAAGATATTTGCCATGAAGGTGCTTAAAAAGGC
AATGATAGTAAGAAATGCTAAAGATACAGCTCATACAAAAGCAGAGCGGAATATTCTGGAGGAAGTAAAG
CATCCCTTCATTGTGGATTTAATTTATGCCTTTCAGACCGGTGGAAAACTCTACCTCATCCTTGAGTATC
TCAGTGGAGGAGAACTATTTATGCAGTTAGACAGAGAGGGGATATTCATGGAAGATACACCTTGCTTTTC
CTTGGCTGAAATCTCCAT
